Addgene plasmid #121173: FU_tetO_dCas9-VP192-T2A-EGFP
Purpose: Lentiviral construct for inducible expression of dCas9-VP192 transcriptional activator and EGFP.
Depositing lab: Timo Otonkoski. Depositing organization: University of Helsinki.
Backbone
  Vector backbone: FU_tetOp
  Vector type: Mammalian Expression, Lentiviral, CRISPR ; Inducible by doxycycline
  Selectable markers: EGFP
Growth in bacteria
  Bacterial resistance: Ampicillin, 100 μg/mL
  Growth temperature: 37°C
  Growth strain: NEB Stable
  Copy number: High Copy
Gene/Insert
  Gene/Insert name: dCas9-VP192-T2A-EGFP
  Species: Streptococcus pyogenes
  Tag / fusion protein: T2A-EGFP-ires-puro
Resource information
  A portion of this plasmid was derived from a plasmid made by: dCas9-VP192 cloned from pCXLE-dCas9VP192-T2A-EGFP (Plasmid #69536).
Terms and licenses: Academic/Nonprofit Terms; Industry Terms: Not Available to Industry
Depositor comments: This lentivirus needs to be used together with a doxycycline responsive transcriptional activator expressing lentivirus like FUdeltaGW-rtTA (Plasmid #19780) and lentivirus expressing guide RNAs targeting a promoter for activation (e.g. lentiGuide-Puro (Plasmid #52963)).
How to cite: FU_tetO_dCas9-VP192-T2A-EGFP was a gift from Timo Otonkoski (Addgene plasmid # 121173 ; http://n2t.net/addgene:121173 ; RRID:Addgene_121173)
