[The description below was written by a language model from this plasmid's Addgene catalogue record and pLannotate feature annotations shown in this document.]
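Description:
FU_tetO_dCas9-VP192-T2A-EGFP is a roughly 14.2 kb HIV-1-based lentiviral transfer plasmid built on the FU_tetOp backbone for doxycycline-inducible CRISPR activation in mammalian cells. It is propagated in E. coli from a high-copy ColE1/pUC-type origin under ampicillin selection, and it also carries an f1 origin. Outside the viral genome sits an SV40/EM7-driven bleomycin/Zeocin resistance cassette. Viral genomic RNA is transcribed from a CMV enhancer/promoter fused to a truncated 5' LTR. The packaged region contains the Ψ packaging signal, the RRE for Rev-dependent nuclear export, the cPPT/CTS and a WPRE. It ends in a second truncated LTR followed by a bGH polyadenylation signal.

The payload is driven by a tetracycline response element with seven tetO copies joined to a minimal CMV promoter, so it is transcribed only when an rtTA-type transactivator and doxycycline are present. It encodes Streptococcus pyogenes Cas9, described in the record as the nuclease-dead dCas9 form, preceded by an HA epitope fragment. The Cas9 is fused to four tandem VP48 blocks, which together form the VP192 activation domain of repeated VP16 minimal motifs. According to the construct name, a T2A self-cleaving peptide then releases EGFP, which serves as the fluorescent marker for expressing cells. A V5 tag sequence is annotated just downstream of EGFP. The catalogue tag field mentions "ires-puro", but neither feature table shows an IRES or a puromycin resistance gene, and EGFP is the only listed selectable marker. The dCas9-VP192 segment was derived from an earlier episomal pCXLE plasmid. The depositor notes that the virus must be combined with a separate rtTA-expressing lentivirus and a lentivirus delivering guide RNAs targeted to the promoter to be activated.

The Addgene and depositor sequences give essentially identical annotations, differing by a single nucleotide in length.
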