Features (pLannotate 1.2.2; 40 found; start..end, strand, type, name):
     31..83      -  misc_feature   bom (fragment): basis of mobility region from pBR322
    238..617     +  enhancer       CMV enhancer: human cytomegalovirus immediate early enhancer
    618..817     +  promoter       CMV promoter: human cytomegalovirus (CMV) immediate early promoter
    835..1015    +  LTR            5' LTR (truncated): truncated 5' long terminal repeat (LTR) from HIV-1
   1062..1187    +  misc_feature   HIV-1 Ψ: packaging signal of human immunodeficiency virus type 1
   1171..1534    +  CDS            HIV-1 gag (fragment): gag protein from human immunodeficiency virus 1; gag
   1680..1913    +  misc_feature   RRE: The Rev response element (RRE) of HIV-1 allows for Rev-dependent mRNA export from the nucleus to the cytoplasm.
   2290..2390    +  CDS            Rev (fragment): human immunodeficiency virus 1 (HIV-1) Rev protein; rev; enhances nuclear export of unspliced and incompletely spliced viral mRNAs
   2440..2557    +  misc_feature   cPPT/CTS: central polypurine tract and central termination sequence of HIV-1
   2610..2880    +  protein_bind   tetracycline response element: contains seven copies of the tetracycline operator tetO tetracycline repressor TetR
   2891..2908    +  misc_feature   MCS (fragment): pUC18/19 multiple cloning site
   2913..2950    +  promoter       minimal CMV promoter: human cytomegalovirus (CMV) immediate early promoter
   3050..3068    +  promoter       T7 promoter: promoter for bacteriophage T7 RNA polymerase
   3126..3153    +  CDS            3xHA (fragment): three tandem HA epitope tags
   3186..7286    +  CDS            Cas9: Cas9 (Csn1) endonuclease from the Streptococcus pyogenes Type II CRISPR/Cas system generates RNA-guided double strand breaks in DNA
   7347..7457    +  CDS            VP48: 3 tandem repeats of the minimal activation domain of herpes simplex virus VP16 (Cheng et al., 2013)
   7509..7619    +  CDS            VP48: 3 tandem repeats of the minimal activation domain of herpes simplex virus VP16 (Cheng et al., 2013)
   7671..7781    +  CDS            VP48: 3 tandem repeats of the minimal activation domain of herpes simplex virus VP16 (Cheng et al., 2013)
   7833..7943    +  CDS            VP48: 3 tandem repeats of the minimal activation domain of herpes simplex virus VP16 (Cheng et al., 2013)
   8043..8759    +  CDS            EGFP: EGFP is a basic (constitutively fluorescent) green fluorescent protein published in 1996, derived from Aequorea victoria. It is reported to be a rapidly-maturing weak dimer with moderate acid sensitivity.
   8790..8831    +  CDS            V5 tag: epitope tag from simian virus 5
   8885..8908    +  misc_feature   MCS (fragment): pBluescript multiple cloning site
   8908..9496    +  misc_feature   WPRE: woodchuck hepatitis virus posttranscriptional regulatory element
   9433..10014   +  CDS            nef (fragment): NEF_HV1H2 - Experimental evidence at protein level: Swiss-Prot protein existence level 1. Extracellular Nef protein targets CD4(+) T-lymphocytes for apoptosis by interacting with CXCR4 surface receptors. From Human immunodeficiency virus type 1 group M subtype B (isolate HXB2) (HIV-1).
  10021..10201   +  LTR            5' LTR (truncated): truncated 5' long terminal repeat (LTR) from HIV-1
  10233..10457   +  polyA_signal   bGH poly(A) signal: bovine growth hormone polyadenylation signal
  10461..10482   +  promoter       SV40 promoter (fragment): SV40 enhancer and early promoter
  10503..10931   +  rep_origin     f1 ori (sequence partly withheld): f1 bacteriophage origin of replication; arrow indicates direction of (+) strand synthesis
  10945..11274   +  promoter       SV40 promoter: SV40 enhancer and early promoter
  11322..11369   +  promoter       EM7 promoter: synthetic bacterial promoter&nbsp
  11388..11762   +  CDS            BleoR: antibiotic-binding protein; Sh ble from Streptoalloteichus hindustanus; confers resistance to bleomycin, phleomycin, and Zeocin™
  11772..11897   +  CDS            ble (fragment): BLE_KLEPN - Experimental evidence at protein level: Swiss-Prot protein existence level 1. Binding protein with a strong affinity to the bleomycin family of antibiotics. Binds to CL990; an antimitotic-antibiotic compound. From Klebsiella pneumoniae.
  11892..12013   +  polyA_signal   SV40 poly(A) signal: SV40 polyadenylation signal
  12084..12106   -  protein_bind   lac operator (fragment): The lac repressor binds to the lac operator to inhibit transcription in E. coli. This inhibition can be relieved by adding lactose or isopropyl-β-D-thiogalactopyranoside (IPTG). lac repressor encoded by lacI
  12110..12140   -  promoter       lac promoter: promoter for the E. coli lac operon
  12155..12176   -  protein_bind   CAP binding site: CAP binding activates transcription in the presence of cAMP. E. coli catabolite activator protein
  12189..12281   -  CDS            lacI (fragment): lac repressor; lacI; The lac repressor binds to the lac operator to inhibit transcription in E. coli. This inhibition can be relieved by adding lactose or isopropyl-β-D-thiogalactopyranoside (IPTG).
  12464..13052   -  rep_origin     ori: high-copy-number ColE1/pMB1/pBR322/pUC origin of replication
  13223..14083   -  CDS            AmpR: β-lactamase; bla; confers resistance to ampicillin, carbenicillin, and related antibiotics
  14084..14188   -  promoter       AmpR promoter: bla
>Addgene plasmid #121173 | FU_tetO_dCas9-VP192-T2A-EGFP | depositor full sequence | sequence record 230621 | FU_tetO_dCas9-VP192-T2A-EGFP sequence 14216 bps
GTCGACGGATCGGGAGATCTCCCGATCCCCTATGGTGCACTCTCAGTACAATCTGCTCTGATGCCGCATA
GTTAAGCCAGTATCTGCTCCCTGCTTGTGTGTTGGAGGTCGCTGAGTAGTGCGCGAGCAAAATTTAAGCT
ACAACAAGGCAAGGCTTGACCGACAATTGCATGAAGAATCTGCTTAGGGTTAGGCGTTTTGCGCTGCTTC
GCGATGTACGGGCCAGATATACGCGTTGACATTGATTATTGACTAGTTATTAATAGTAATCAATTACGGG
GTCATTAGTTCATAGCCCATATATGGAGTTCCGCGTTACATAACTTACGGTAAATGGCCCGCCTGGCTGA
CCGCCCAACGACCCCCGCCCATTGACGTCAATAATGACGTATGTTCCCATAGTAACGCCAATAGGGACTT
TCCATTGACGTCAATGGGTGGAGTATTTACGGTAAACTGCCCACTTGGCAGTACATCAAGTGTATCATAT
GCCAAGTACGCCCCCTATTGACGTCAATGACGGTAAATGGCCCGCCTGGCATTATGCCCAGTACATGACC
TTATGGGACTTTCCTACTTGGCAGTACATCTACGTATTAGTCATCGCTATTACCATGGTGATGCGGTTTT
GGCAGTACATCAATGGGCGTGGATAGCGGTTTGACTCACGGGGATTTCCAAGTCTCCACCCCATTGACGT
CAATGGGAGTTTGTTTTGGCACCAAAATCAACGGGACTTTCCAAAATGTCGTAACAACTCCGCCCCATTG
ACGCAAATGGGCGGTAGGCGTGTACGGTGGGAGGTCTATATAAGCAGCGCGTTTTGCCTGTACTGGGTCT
CTCTGGTTAGACCAGATCTGAGCCTGGGAGCTCTCTGGCTAACTAGGGAACCCACTGCTTAAGCCTCAAT
AAAGCTTGCCTTGAGTGCTTCAAGTAGTGTGTGCCCGTCTGTTGTGTGACTCTGGTAACTAGAGATCCCT
CAGACCCTTTTAGTCAGTGTGGAAAATCTCTAGCAGTGGCGCCCGAACAGGGACTTGAAAGCGAAAGGGA
AACCAGAGGAGCTCTCTCGACGCAGGACTCGGCTTGCTGAAGCGCGCACGGCAAGAGGCGAGGGGCGGCG
ACTGGTGAGTACGCCAAAAATTTTGACTAGCGGAGGCTAGAAGGAGAGAGATGGGTGCGAGAGCGTCAGT
ATTAAGCGGGGGAGAATTAGATCGCGATGGGAAAAAATTCGGTTAAGGCCAGGGGGAAAGAAAAAATATA
AATTAAAACATATAGTATGGGCAAGCAGGGAGCTAGAACGATTCGCAGTTAATCCTGGCCTGTTAGAAAC
ATCAGAAGGCTGTAGACAAATACTGGGACAGCTACAACCATCCCTTCAGACAGGATCAGAAGAACTTAGA
TCATTATATAATACAGTAGCAACCCTCTATTGTGTGCATCAAAGGATAGAGATAAAAGACACCAAGGAAG
CTTTAGACAAGATAGAGGAAGAGCAAAACAAAAGTAAGACCACCGCACAGCAAGCGGCCGCTGATCTTCA
GACCTGGAGGAGGAGATATGAGGGACAATTGGAGAAGTGAATTATATAAATATAAAGTAGTAAAAATTGA
ACCATTAGGAGTAGCACCCACCAAGGCAAAGAGAAGAGTGGTGCAGAGAGAAAAAAGAGCAGTGGGAATA
GGAGCTTTGTTCCTTGGGTTCTTGGGAGCAGCAGGAAGCACTATGGGCGCAGCGTCAATGACGCTGACGG
TACAGGCCAGACAATTATTGTCTGGTATAGTGCAGCAGCAGAACAATTTGCTGAGGGCTATTGAGGCGCA
ACAGCATCTGTTGCAACTCACAGTCTGGGGCATCAAGCAGCTCCAGGCAAGAATCCTGGCTGTGGAAAGA
TACCTAAAGGATCAACAGCTCCTGGGGATTTGGGGTTGCTCTGGAAAACTCATTTGCACCACTGCTGTGC
CTTGGAATGCTAGTTGGAGTAATAAATCTCTGGAACAGATTTGGAATCACACGACCTGGATGGAGTGGGA
CAGAGAAATTAACAATTACACAAGCTTAATACACTCCTTAATTGAAGAATCGCAAAACCAGCAAGAAAAG
AATGAACAAGAATTATTGGAATTAGATAAATGGGCAAGTTTGTGGAATTGGTTTAACATAACAAATTGGC
TGTGGTATATAAAATTATTCATAATGATAGTAGGAGGCTTGGTAGGTTTAAGAATAGTTTTTGCTGTACT
TTCTATAGTGAATAGAGTTAGGCAGGGATATTCACCATTATCGTTTCAGACCCACCTCCCAACCCCGAGG
GGACCCGACAGGCCCGAAGGAATAGAAGAAGAAGGTGGAGAGAGAGACAGAGACAGATCCATTCGATTAG
TGAACGGATCGGCACTGCGTGCGCCAATTCTGCAGACAAATGGCAGTATTCATCCACAATTTTAAAAGAA
AAGGGGGGATTGGGGGGTACAGTGCAGGGGAAAGAATAGTAGACATAATAGCAACAGACATACAAACTAA
AGAATTACAAAAACAAATTACAAAAATTCAAAATTTTCGGGTTTATTACAGGGACAGCAGAGATCCAGTT
TGGTTATCGAGTTTACCACTCCCTATCAGTGATAGAGAAAAGTGAAAGTCGAGTTTACCACTCCCTATCA
GTGATAGAGAAAAGTGAAAGTCGAGTTTACCACTCCCTATCAGTGATAGAGAAAAGTGAAAGTCGAGTTT
ACCACTCCCTATCAGTGATAGAGAAAAGTGAAAGTCGAGTTTACCACTCCCTATCAGTGATAGAGAAAAG
TGAAAGTCGAGTTTACCACTCCCTATCAGTGATAGAGAAAAGTGAAAGTCGAGTTTACCACTCCCTATCA
GTGATAGAGAAAAGTGAAAGTCGAGCTCGGTACCCGGGTCGAGTAGGCGTGTACGGTGGGAGGCCTATAT
AAGCAGAGCTCGTTTAGTGAACCGTCAGATCGCCTGGAGACGCCATCCACGCTGTTTTGACCTCCATAGA
AGACACCGGGACCGATCCAGCCTCCGCGGCCCCGAATTGTAATACGACTCACTATAGGGAGACCCAAGCT
GGCTAGGTAAGCTTGATCAACAAGTTTGTACCCGGTGCCACCATGTACCCATACGATGTTCCAGATTACG
CTTCGCCGAAGAAAAAGCGCAAGGTCGAAGCGTCCGACAAGAAGTACAGCATCGGCCTGGCCATCGGCAC
CAACTCTGTGGGCTGGGCCGTGATCACCGACGAGTACAAGGTGCCCAGCAAGAAATTCAAGGTGCTGGGC
AACACCGACCGGCACAGCATCAAGAAGAACCTGATCGGAGCCCTGCTGTTCGACAGCGGCGAAACAGCCG
AGGCCACCCGGCTGAAGAGAACCGCCAGAAGAAGATACACCAGACGGAAGAACCGGATCTGCTATCTGCA
AGAGATCTTCAGCAACGAGATGGCCAAGGTGGACGACAGCTTCTTCCACAGACTGGAAGAGTCCTTCCTG
GTGGAAGAGGATAAGAAGCACGAGCGGCACCCCATCTTCGGCAACATCGTGGACGAGGTGGCCTACCACG
AGAAGTACCCCACCATCTACCACCTGAGAAAGAAACTGGTGGACAGCACCGACAAGGCCGACCTGCGGCT
GATCTATCTGGCCCTGGCCCACATGATCAAGTTCCGGGGCCACTTCCTGATCGAGGGCGACCTGAACCCC
GACAACAGCGACGTGGACAAGCTGTTCATCCAGCTGGTGCAGACCTACAACCAGCTGTTCGAGGAAAACC
CCATCAACGCCAGCGGCGTGGACGCCAAGGCCATCCTGTCTGCCAGACTGAGCAAGAGCAGACGGCTGGA
AAATCTGATCGCCCAGCTGCCCGGCGAGAAGAAGAATGGCCTGTTCGGCAACCTGATTGCCCTGAGCCTG
GGCCTGACCCCCAACTTCAAGAGCAACTTCGACCTGGCCGAGGATGCCAAACTGCAGCTGAGCAAGGACA
CCTACGACGACGACCTGGACAACCTGCTGGCCCAGATCGGCGACCAGTACGCCGACCTGTTTCTGGCCGC
CAAGAACCTGTCCGACGCCATCCTGCTGAGCGACATCCTGAGAGTGAACACCGAGATCACCAAGGCCCCC
CTGAGCGCCTCTATGATCAAGAGATACGACGAGCACCACCAGGACCTGACCCTGCTGAAAGCTCTCGTGC
GGCAGCAGCTGCCTGAGAAGTACAAAGAGATTTTCTTCGACCAGAGCAAGAACGGCTACGCCGGCTACAT
TGACGGCGGAGCCAGCCAGGAAGAGTTCTACAAGTTCATCAAGCCCATCCTGGAAAAGATGGACGGCACC
GAGGAACTGCTCGTGAAGCTGAACAGAGAGGACCTGCTGCGGAAGCAGCGGACCTTCGACAACGGCAGCA
TCCCCCACCAGATCCACCTGGGAGAGCTGCACGCCATTCTGCGGCGGCAGGAAGATTTTTACCCATTCCT
GAAGGACAACCGGGAAAAGATCGAGAAGATCCTGACCTTCCGCATCCCCTACTACGTGGGCCCTCTGGCC
AGGGGAAACAGCAGATTCGCCTGGATGACCAGAAAGAGCGAGGAAACCATCACCCCCTGGAACTTCGAGG
AAGTGGTGGACAAGGGCGCTTCCGCCCAGAGCTTCATCGAGCGGATGACCAACTTCGATAAGAACCTGCC
CAACGAGAAGGTGCTGCCCAAGCACAGCCTGCTGTACGAGTACTTCACCGTGTATAACGAGCTGACCAAA
GTGAAATACGTGACCGAGGGAATGAGAAAGCCCGCCTTCCTGAGCGGCGAGCAGAAAAAGGCCATCGTGG
ACCTGCTGTTCAAGACCAACCGGAAAGTGACCGTGAAGCAGCTGAAAGAGGACTACTTCAAGAAAATCGA
GTGCTTCGACTCCGTGGAAATCTCCGGCGTGGAAGATCGGTTCAACGCCTCCCTGGGCACATACCACGAT
CTGCTGAAAATTATCAAGGACAAGGACTTCCTGGACAATGAGGAAAACGAGGACATTCTGGAAGATATCG
TGCTGACCCTGACACTGTTTGAGGACAGAGAGATGATCGAGGAACGGCTGAAAACCTATGCCCACCTGTT
CGACGACAAAGTGATGAAGCAGCTGAAGCGGCGGAGATACACCGGCTGGGGCAGGCTGAGCCGGAAGCTG
ATCAACGGCATCCGGGACAAGCAGTCCGGCAAGACAATCCTGGATTTCCTGAAGTCCGACGGCTTCGCCA
ACAGAAACTTCATGCAGCTGATCCACGACGACAGCCTGACCTTTAAAGAGGACATCCAGAAAGCCCAGGT
GTCCGGCCAGGGCGATAGCCTGCACGAGCACATTGCCAATCTGGCCGGCAGCCCCGCCATTAAGAAGGGC
ATCCTGCAGACAGTGAAGGTGGTGGACGAGCTCGTGAAAGTGATGGGCCGGCACAAGCCCGAGAACATCG
TGATCGAAATGGCCAGAGAGAACCAGACCACCCAGAAGGGACAGAAGAACAGCCGCGAGAGAATGAAGCG
GATCGAAGAGGGCATCAAAGAGCTGGGCAGCCAGATCCTGAAAGAACACCCCGTGGAAAACACCCAGCTG
CAGAACGAGAAGCTGTACCTGTACTACCTGCAGAATGGGCGGGATATGTACGTGGACCAGGAACTGGACA
TCAACCGGCTGTCCGACTACGATGTCGACGCCATCGTGCCTCAGAGCTTTCTGAAGGACGACTCCATCGA
CAACAAGGTGCTGACCAGAAGCGACAAGAACCGGGGCAAGAGCGACAACGTGCCCTCCGAAGAGGTCGTG
AAGAAGATGAAGAACTACTGGCGGCAGCTGCTGAACGCCAAGCTGATTACCCAGAGAAAGTTCGACAATC
TGACCAAGGCCGAGAGAGGCGGCCTGAGCGAACTGGATAAGGCCGGCTTCATCAAGAGACAGCTGGTGGA
AACCCGGCAGATCACAAAGCACGTGGCACAGATCCTGGACTCCCGGATGAACACTAAGTACGACGAGAAT
GACAAGCTGATCCGGGAAGTGAAAGTGATCACCCTGAAGTCCAAGCTGGTGTCCGATTTCCGGAAGGATT
TCCAGTTTTACAAAGTGCGCGAGATCAACAACTACCACCACGCCCACGACGCCTACCTGAACGCCGTCGT
GGGAACCGCCCTGATCAAAAAGTACCCTAAGCTGGAAAGCGAGTTCGTGTACGGCGACTACAAGGTGTAC
GACGTGCGGAAGATGATCGCCAAGAGCGAGCAGGAAATCGGCAAGGCTACCGCCAAGTACTTCTTCTACA
GCAACATCATGAACTTTTTCAAGACCGAGATTACCCTGGCCAACGGCGAGATCCGGAAGCGGCCTCTGAT
CGAGACAAACGGCGAAACCGGGGAGATCGTGTGGGATAAGGGCCGGGATTTTGCCACCGTGCGGAAAGTG
CTGAGCATGCCCCAAGTGAATATCGTGAAAAAGACCGAGGTGCAGACAGGCGGCTTCAGCAAAGAGTCTA
TCCTGCCCAAGAGGAACAGCGATAAGCTGATCGCCAGAAAGAAGGACTGGGACCCTAAGAAGTACGGCGG
CTTCGACAGCCCCACCGTGGCCTATTCTGTGCTGGTGGTGGCCAAAGTGGAAAAGGGCAAGTCCAAGAAA
CTGAAGAGTGTGAAAGAGCTGCTGGGGATCACCATCATGGAAAGAAGCAGCTTCGAGAAGAATCCCATCG
ACTTTCTGGAAGCCAAGGGCTACAAAGAAGTGAAAAAGGACCTGATCATCAAGCTGCCTAAGTACTCCCT
GTTCGAGCTGGAAAACGGCCGGAAGAGAATGCTGGCCTCTGCCGGCGAACTGCAGAAGGGAAACGAACTG
GCCCTGCCCTCCAAATATGTGAACTTCCTGTACCTGGCCAGCCACTATGAGAAGCTGAAGGGCTCCCCCG
AGGATAATGAGCAGAAACAGCTGTTTGTGGAACAGCACAAGCACTACCTGGACGAGATCATCGAGCAGAT
CAGCGAGTTCTCCAAGAGAGTGATCCTGGCCGACGCTAATCTGGACAAAGTGCTGTCCGCCTACAACAAG
CACCGGGATAAGCCCATCAGAGAGCAGGCCGAGAATATCATCCACCTGTTTACCCTGACCAATCTGGGAG
CCCCTGCCGCCTTCAAGTACTTTGACACCACCATCGACCGGAAGAGGTACACCAGCACCAAAGAGGTGCT
GGACGCCACCCTGATCCACCAGAGCATCACCGGCCTGTACGAGACACGGATCGACCTGTCTCAGCTGGGA
GGCGACAGCCCCAAGAAGAAGAGAAAGGTGGAGGCCAGCCTCGAGTGCGAAAGCGGCGGGCCGGCCGACG
CCCTTGACGATTTTGACTTAGACATGCTCCCAGCCGATGCCCTTGACGACTTTGACCTTGATATGCTGCC
TGCTGACGCTCTTGACGATTTTGACCTTGACATGCTCCCCGGGTCACTACCCAGCGCTAGCGTCGAGTGC
GAAAGCGGCGGGCCGGCCGACGCCCTTGACGATTTTGACTTAGACATGCTCCCAGCCGATGCCCTTGACG
ACTTTGACCTTGATATGCTGCCTGCTGACGCTCTTGACGATTTTGACCTTGACATGCTCCCCGGGTCACT
ACCCAGCGCTAGCGTCGAGTGCGAAAGCGGCGGGCCGGCCGACGCCCTTGACGATTTTGACTTAGACATG
CTCCCAGCCGATGCCCTTGACGACTTTGACCTTGATATGCTGCCTGCTGACGCTCTTGACGATTTTGACC
TTGACATGCTCCCCGGGTCACTACCCAGCGCTAGCGTCGAGTGCGAAAGCGGCGGGCCGGCCGACGCCCT
TGACGATTTTGACTTAGACATGCTCCCAGCCGATGCCCTTGACGACTTTGACCTTGATATGCTGCCTGCT
GACGCTCTTGACGATTTTGACCTTGACATGCTCCCCGGGTCACTACCCAGCGCTAGCGTCGACGGCTCCG
GAGAGGGCAGAGGAAGTCTGCTAACATGCGGTGACGTCGAGGAGAATCCTGGCCCAATCGATATGGTGAG
CAAGGGCGAGGAGCTGTTCACCGGGGTGGTGCCCATCCTGGTCGAGCTGGACGGCGACGTAAACGGCCAC
AAGTTCAGCGTGTCCGGCGAGGGCGAGGGCGATGCCACCTACGGCAAGCTGACCCTGAAGTTCATCTGCA
CCACCGGCAAGCTGCCCGTGCCCTGGCCCACCCTCGTGACCACCCTGACCTACGGCGTGCAGTGCTTCAG
CCGCTACCCCGACCACATGAAGCAGCACGACTTCTTCAAGTCCGCCATGCCCGAAGGCTACGTCCAGGAG
CGCACCATCTTCTTCAAGGACGACGGCAACTACAAGACCCGCGCCGAGGTGAAGTTCGAGGGCGACACCC
TGGTGAACCGCATCGAGCTGAAGGGCATCGACTTCAAGGAGGACGGCAACATCCTGGGGCACAAGCTGGA
GTACAACTACAACAGCCACAACGTCTATATCATGGCCGACAAGCAGAAGAACGGCATCAAGGTGAACTTC
AAGATCCGCCACAACATCGAGGACGGCAGCGTGCAGCTCGCCGACCACTACCAGCAGAACACCCCCATCG
GCGACGGCCCCGTGCTGCTGCCCGACAACCACTACCTGAGCACCCAGTCCGCCCTGAGCAAAGACCCCAA
CGAGAAGCGCGATCACATGGTCCTGCTGGAGTTCGTGACCGCCGCCGGGATCACTCTCGGCATGGACGAG
CTGTACAAAGTGGTTGATCTAGAGGGCCCGCGGTTCGAAGGTAAGCCTATCCCTAACCCTCTCCTCGGTC
TCGATTCTACGCGTACCGGTCATCATCACCATCACCATTGAGTTTAAACCCGCTGATCAGCCTCAATTCG
ATATCAAGCTTATCGATAATCAACCTCTGGATTACAAAATTTGTGAAAGATTGACTGGTATTCTTAACTA
TGTTGCTCCTTTTACGCTATGTGGATACGCTGCTTTAATGCCTTTGTATCATGCTATTGCTTCCCGTATG
GCTTTCATTTTCTCCTCCTTGTATAAATCCTGGTTGCTGTCTCTTTATGAGGAGTTGTGGCCCGTTGTCA
GGCAACGTGGCGTGGTGTGCACTGTGTTTGCTGACGCAACCCCCACTGGTTGGGGCATTGCCACCACCTG
TCAGCTCCTTTCCGGGACTTTCGCTTTCCCCCTCCCTATTGCCACGGCGGAACTCATCGCCGCCTGCCTT
GCCCGCTGCTGGACAGGGGCTCGGCTGTTGGGCACTGACAATTCCGTGGTGTTGTCGGGGAAATCATCGT
CCTTTCCTTGGCTGCTCGCCTGTGTTGCCACCTGGATTCTGCGCGGGACGTCCTTCTGCTACGTCCCTTC
GGCCCTCAATCCAGCGGACCTTCCTTCCCGCGGCCTGCTGCCGGCTCTGCGGCCTCTTCCGCGTCTTCGC
CTTCGCCCTCAGACGAGTCGGATCTCCCTTTGGGCCGCCTCCCCGCATCGATACCGTCGACCTCGAGACC
TAGAAAAACATGGAGCAATCACAAGTAGCAATACAGCAGCTACCAATGCTGATTGTGCCTGGCTAGAAGC
ACAAGAGGAGGAGGAGGTGGGTTTTCCAGTCACACCTCAGGTACCTTTAAGACCAATGACTTACAAGGCA
GCTGTAGATCTTAGCCACTTTTTAAAAGAAAAGGGGGGACTGGAAGGGCTAATTCACTCCCAACGAAGAC
AAGATATCCTTGATCTGTGGATCTACCACACACAAGGCTACTTCCCTGATTGGCAGAACTACACACCAGG
GCCAGGGATCAGATATCCACTGACCTTTGGATGGTGCTACAAGCTAGTACCAGTTGAGCAAGAGAAGGTA
GAAGAAGCCAATGAAGGAGAGAACACCCGCTTGTTACACCCTGTGAGCCTGCATGGGATGGATGACCCGG
AGAGAGAAGTATTAGAGTGGAGGTTTGACAGCCGCCTAGCATTTCATCACATGGCCCGAGAGCTGCATCC
GGACTGTACTGGGTCTCTCTGGTTAGACCAGATCTGAGCCTGGGAGCTCTCTGGCTAACTAGGGAACCCA
CTGCTTAAGCCTCAATAAAGCTTGCCTTGAGTGCTTCAAGTAGTGTGTGCCCGTCTGTTGTGTGACTCTG
GTAACTAGAGATCCCTCAGACCCTTTTAGTCAGTGTGGAAAATCTCTAGCAGGGCCCGTTTAAACCCGCT
GATCAGCCTCGACTGTGCCTTCTAGTTGCCAGCCATCTGTTGTTTGCCCCTCCCCCGTGCCTTCCTTGAC
CCTGGAAGGTGCCACTCCCACTGTCCTTTCCTAATAAAATGAGGAAATTGCATCGCATTGTCTGAGTAGG
TGTCATTCTATTCTGGGGGGTGGGGTGGGGCAGGACAGCAAGGGGGAGGATTGGGAAGACAATAGCAGGC
ATGCTGGGGATGCGGTGGGCTCTATGGCTTCTGAGGCGGAAAGAACCAGCTGGGGCTCTAGGGGGTATCC
CC
[124 nt withheld, positions 10503-10626]
C
[91 nt withheld, positions 10628-10718]
A
[49 nt withheld, positions 10720-10768]
CCTTTGACGTTGGAGTCCACGTTCTTT
[37 nt withheld, positions 10796-10832]
ACCCTATCTCGGTCTATTCTTTTGATTTATAAGGGATTTTGCCGATTTCGGCCTATTGGTTAAAAAATGA
GCTGATTTAACAAAAATTTAACGCGAATTAATTCTGTGGAATGTGTGTCAGTTAGGGTGTGGAAAGTCCC
CAGGCTCCCCAGCAGGCAGAAGTATGCAAAGCATGCATCTCAATTAGTCAGCAACCAGGTGTGGAAAGTC
CCCAGGCTCCCCAGCAGGCAGAAGTATGCAAAGCATGCATCTCAATTAGTCAGCAACCATAGTCCCGCCC
CTAACTCCGCCCATCCCGCCCCTAACTCCGCCCAGTTCCGCCCATTCTCCGCCCCATGGCTGACTAATTT
TTTTTATTTATGCAGAGGCCGAGGCCGCCTCTGCCTCTGAGCTATTCCAGAAGTAGTGAGGAGGCTTTTT
TGGAGGCCTAGGCTTTTGCAAAAAGCTCCCGGGAGCTTGTATATCCATTTTCGGATCTGATCAGCACGTG
TTGACAATTAATCATCGGCATAGTATATCGGCATAGTATAATACGACAAGGTGAGGAACTAAACCATGGC
CAAGTTGACCAGTGCCGTTCCGGTGCTCACCGCGCGCGACGTCGCCGGAGCGGTCGAGTTCTGGACCGAC
CGGCTCGGGTTCTCCCGGGACTTCGTGGAGGACGACTTCGCCGGTGTGGTCCGGGACGACGTGACCCTGT
TCATCAGCGCGGTCCAGGACCAGGTGGTGCCGGACAACACCCTGGCCTGGGTGTGGGTGCGCGGCCTGGA
CGAGCTGTACGCCGAGTGGTCGGAGGTCGTGTCCACGAACTTCCGGGACGCCTCCGGGCCGGCCATGACC
GAGATCGGCGAGCAGCCGTGGGGGCGGGAGTTCGCCCTGCGCGACCCGGCCGGCAACTGCGTGCACTTCG
TGGCCGAGGAGCAGGACTGACACGTGCTACGAGATTTCGATTCCACCGCCGCCTTCTATGAAAGGTTGGG
CTTCGGAATCGTTTTCCGGGACGCCGGCTGGATGATCCTCCAGCGCGGGGATCTCATGCTGGAGTTCTTC
GCCCACCCCAACTTGTTTATTGCAGCTTATAATGGTTACAAATAAAGCAATAGCATCACAAATTTCACAA
ATAAAGCATTTTTTTCACTGCATTCTAGTTGTGGTTTGTCCAAACTCATCAATGTATCTTATCATGTCTG
TATACCGTCGACCTCTAGCTAGAGCTTGGCGTAATCATGGTCATAGCTGTTTCCTGTGTGAAATTGTTAT
CCGCTCACAATTCCACACAACATACGAGCCGGAAGCATAAAGTGTAAAGCCTGGGGTGCCTAATGAGTGA
GCTAACTCACATTAATTGCGTTGCGCTCACTGCCCGCTTTCCAGTCGGGAAACCTGTCGTGCCAGCTGCA
TTAATGAATCGGCCAACGCGCGGGGAGAGGCGGTTTGCGTATTGGGCGCTCTTCCGCTTCCTCGCTCACT
GACTCGCTGCGCTCGGTCGTTCGGCTGCGGCGAGCGGTATCAGCTCACTCAAAGGCGGTAATACGGTTAT
CCACAGAATCAGGGGATAACGCAGGAAAGAACATGTGAGCAAAAGGCCAGCAAAAGGCCAGGAACCGTAA
AAAGGCCGCGTTGCTGGCGTTTTTCCATAGGCTCCGCCCCCCTGACGAGCATCACAAAAATCGACGCTCA
AGTCAGAGGTGGCGAAACCCGACAGGACTATAAAGATACCAGGCGTTTCCCCCTGGAAGCTCCCTCGTGC
GCTCTCCTGTTCCGACCCTGCCGCTTACCGGATACCTGTCCGCCTTTCTCCCTTCGGGAAGCGTGGCGCT
TTCTCATAGCTCACGCTGTAGGTATCTCAGTTCGGTGTAGGTCGTTCGCTCCAAGCTGGGCTGTGTGCAC
GAACCCCCCGTTCAGCCCGACCGCTGCGCCTTATCCGGTAACTATCGTCTTGAGTCCAACCCGGTAAGAC
ACGACTTATCGCCACTGGCAGCAGCCACTGGTAACAGGATTAGCAGAGCGAGGTATGTAGGCGGTGCTAC
AGAGTTCTTGAAGTGGTGGCCTAACTACGGCTACACTAGAAGAACAGTATTTGGTATCTGCGCTCTGCTG
AAGCCAGTTACCTTCGGAAAAAGAGTTGGTAGCTCTTGATCCGGCAAACAAACCACCGCTGGTAGCGGTG
GTTTTTTTGTTTGCAAGCAGCAGATTACGCGCAGAAAAAAAGGATCTCAAGAAGATCCTTTGATCTTTTC
TACGGGGTCTGACGCTCAGTGGAACGAAAACTCACGTTAAGGGATTTTGGTCATGAGATTATCAAAAAGG
ATCTTCACCTAGATCCTTTTAAATTAAAAATGAAGTTTTAAATCAATCTAAAGTATATATGAGTAAACTT
GGTCTGACAGTTACCAATGCTTAATCAGTGAGGCACCTATCTCAGCGATCTGTCTATTTCGTTCATCCAT
AGTTGCCTGACTCCCCGTCGTGTAGATAACTACGATACGGGAGGGCTTACCATCTGGCCCCAGTGCTGCA
ATGATACCGCGAGACCCACGCTCACCGGCTCCAGATTTATCAGCAATAAACCAGCCAGCCGGAAGGGCCG
AGCGCAGAAGTGGTCCTGCAACTTTATCCGCCTCCATCCAGTCTATTAATTGTTGCCGGGAAGCTAGAGT
AAGTAGTTCGCCAGTTAATAGTTTGCGCAACGTTGTTGCCATTGCTACAGGCATCGTGGTGTCACGCTCG
TCGTTTGGTATGGCTTCATTCAGCTCCGGTTCCCAACGATCAAGGCGAGTTACATGATCCCCCATGTTGT
GCAAAAAAGCGGTTAGCTCCTTCGGTCCTCCGATCGTTGTCAGAAGTAAGTTGGCCGCAGTGTTATCACT
CATGGTTATGGCAGCACTGCATAATTCTCTTACTGTCATGCCATCCGTAAGATGCTTTTCTGTGACTGGT
GAGTACTCAACCAAGTCATTCTGAGAATAGTGTATGCGGCGACCGAGTTGCTCTTGCCCGGCGTCAATAC
GGGATAATACCGCGCCACATAGCAGAACTTTAAAAGTGCTCATCATTGGAAAACGTTCTTCGGGGCGAAA
ACTCTCAAGGATCTTACCGCTGTTGAGATCCAGTTCGATGTAACCCACTCGTGCACCCAACTGATCTTCA
GCATCTTTTACTTTCACCAGCGTTTCTGGGTGAGCAAAAACAGGAAGGCAAAATGCCGCAAAAAAGGGAA
TAAGGGCGACACGGAAATGTTGAATACTCATACTCTTCCTTTTTCAATATTATTGAAGCATTTATCAGGG
TTATTGTCTCATGAGCGGATACATATTTGAATGTATTTAGAAAAATAAACAAATAGGGGTTCCGCGCACA
TTTCCCCGAAAAGTGCCACCTGAC
