Features (pLannotate 1.2.2; 40 found; start..end, strand, type, name):
     31..83      -  misc_feature   bom (fragment): basis of mobility region from pBR322
    238..617     +  enhancer       CMV enhancer: human cytomegalovirus immediate early enhancer
    618..817     +  promoter       CMV promoter: human cytomegalovirus (CMV) immediate early promoter
    835..1015    +  LTR            5' LTR (truncated): truncated 5' long terminal repeat (LTR) from HIV-1
   1062..1187    +  misc_feature   HIV-1 Ψ: packaging signal of human immunodeficiency virus type 1
   1171..1534    +  CDS            HIV-1 gag (fragment): gag protein from human immunodeficiency virus 1; gag
   1680..1913    +  misc_feature   RRE: The Rev response element (RRE) of HIV-1 allows for Rev-dependent mRNA export from the nucleus to the cytoplasm.
   2290..2390    +  CDS            Rev (fragment): human immunodeficiency virus 1 (HIV-1) Rev protein; rev; enhances nuclear export of unspliced and incompletely spliced viral mRNAs
   2440..2557    +  misc_feature   cPPT/CTS: central polypurine tract and central termination sequence of HIV-1
   2610..2880    +  protein_bind   tetracycline response element: contains seven copies of the tetracycline operator tetO tetracycline repressor TetR
   2891..2908    +  misc_feature   MCS (fragment): pUC18/19 multiple cloning site
   2913..2951    +  promoter       minimal CMV promoter: human cytomegalovirus (CMV) immediate early promoter
   3051..3069    +  promoter       T7 promoter: promoter for bacteriophage T7 RNA polymerase
   3125..3152    +  CDS            3xHA (fragment): three tandem HA epitope tags
   3185..7285    +  CDS            Cas9: Cas9 (Csn1) endonuclease from the Streptococcus pyogenes Type II CRISPR/Cas system generates RNA-guided double strand breaks in DNA
   7346..7456    +  CDS            VP48: 3 tandem repeats of the minimal activation domain of herpes simplex virus VP16 (Cheng et al., 2013)
   7508..7618    +  CDS            VP48: 3 tandem repeats of the minimal activation domain of herpes simplex virus VP16 (Cheng et al., 2013)
   7670..7780    +  CDS            VP48: 3 tandem repeats of the minimal activation domain of herpes simplex virus VP16 (Cheng et al., 2013)
   7832..7942    +  CDS            VP48: 3 tandem repeats of the minimal activation domain of herpes simplex virus VP16 (Cheng et al., 2013)
   8042..8758    +  CDS            EGFP: EGFP is a basic (constitutively fluorescent) green fluorescent protein published in 1996, derived from Aequorea victoria. It is reported to be a rapidly-maturing weak dimer with moderate acid sensitivity.
   8789..8830    +  CDS            V5 tag: epitope tag from simian virus 5
   8884..8907    +  misc_feature   MCS (fragment): pBluescript multiple cloning site
   8907..9495    +  misc_feature   WPRE: woodchuck hepatitis virus posttranscriptional regulatory element
   9432..10013   +  CDS            nef (fragment): NEF_HV1H2 - Experimental evidence at protein level: Swiss-Prot protein existence level 1. Extracellular Nef protein targets CD4(+) T-lymphocytes for apoptosis by interacting with CXCR4 surface receptors. From Human immunodeficiency virus type 1 group M subtype B (isolate HXB2) (HIV-1).
  10020..10200   +  LTR            5' LTR (truncated): truncated 5' long terminal repeat (LTR) from HIV-1
  10232..10456   +  polyA_signal   bGH poly(A) signal: bovine growth hormone polyadenylation signal
  10460..10481   +  promoter       SV40 promoter (fragment): SV40 enhancer and early promoter
  10502..10930   +  rep_origin     f1 ori (sequence partly withheld): f1 bacteriophage origin of replication; arrow indicates direction of (+) strand synthesis
  10944..11273   +  promoter       SV40 promoter: SV40 enhancer and early promoter
  11321..11368   +  promoter       EM7 promoter: synthetic bacterial promoter&nbsp
  11387..11761   +  CDS            BleoR: antibiotic-binding protein; Sh ble from Streptoalloteichus hindustanus; confers resistance to bleomycin, phleomycin, and Zeocin™
  11771..11896   +  CDS            ble (fragment): BLE_KLEPN - Experimental evidence at protein level: Swiss-Prot protein existence level 1. Binding protein with a strong affinity to the bleomycin family of antibiotics. Binds to CL990; an antimitotic-antibiotic compound. From Klebsiella pneumoniae.
  11891..12012   +  polyA_signal   SV40 poly(A) signal: SV40 polyadenylation signal
  12083..12105   -  protein_bind   lac operator (fragment): The lac repressor binds to the lac operator to inhibit transcription in E. coli. This inhibition can be relieved by adding lactose or isopropyl-β-D-thiogalactopyranoside (IPTG). lac repressor encoded by lacI
  12109..12139   -  promoter       lac promoter: promoter for the E. coli lac operon
  12154..12175   -  protein_bind   CAP binding site: CAP binding activates transcription in the presence of cAMP. E. coli catabolite activator protein
  12188..12280   -  CDS            lacI (fragment): lac repressor; lacI; The lac repressor binds to the lac operator to inhibit transcription in E. coli. This inhibition can be relieved by adding lactose or isopropyl-β-D-thiogalactopyranoside (IPTG).
  12463..13051   -  rep_origin     ori: high-copy-number ColE1/pMB1/pBR322/pUC origin of replication
  13222..14082   -  CDS            AmpR: β-lactamase; bla; confers resistance to ampicillin, carbenicillin, and related antibiotics
  14083..14187   -  promoter       AmpR promoter: bla
>Addgene plasmid #121173 | FU_tetO_dCas9-VP192-T2A-EGFP | addgene full sequence | sequence record 234995 | Addgene Partial NGS Result
GTCGACGGATCGGGAGATCTCCCGATCCCCTATGGTGCACTCTCAGTACAATCTGCTCTGATGCCGCATA
GTTAAGCCAGTATCTGCTCCCTGCTTGTGTGTTGGAGGTCGCTGAGTAGTGCGCGAGCAAAATTTAAGCT
ACAACAAGGCAAGGCTTGACCGACAATTGCATGAAGAATCTGCTTAGGGTTAGGCGTTTTGCGCTGCTTC
GCGATGTACGGGCCAGATATACGCGTTGACATTGATTATTGACTAGTTATTAATAGTAATCAATTACGGG
GTCATTAGTTCATAGCCCATATATGGAGTTCCGCGTTACATAACTTACGGTAAATGGCCCGCCTGGCTGA
CCGCCCAACGACCCCCGCCCATTGACGTCAATAATGACGTATGTTCCCATAGTAACGCCAATAGGGACTT
TCCATTGACGTCAATGGGTGGAGTATTTACGGTAAACTGCCCACTTGGCAGTACATCAAGTGTATCATAT
GCCAAGTACGCCCCCTATTGACGTCAATGACGGTAAATGGCCCGCCTGGCATTATGCCCAGTACATGACC
TTATGGGACTTTCCTACTTGGCAGTACATCTACGTATTAGTCATCGCTATTACCATGGTGATGCGGTTTT
GGCAGTACATCAATGGGCGTGGATAGCGGTTTGACTCACGGGGATTTCCAAGTCTCCACCCCATTGACGT
CAATGGGAGTTTGTTTTGGCACCAAAATCAACGGGACTTTCCAAAATGTCGTAACAACTCCGCCCCATTG
ACGCAAATGGGCGGTAGGCGTGTACGGTGGGAGGTCTATATAAGCAGCGCGTTTTGCCTGTACTGGGTCT
CTCTGGTTAGACCAGATCTGAGCCTGGGAGCTCTCTGGCTAACTAGGGAACCCACTGCTTAAGCCTCAAT
AAAGCTTGCCTTGAGTGCTTCAAGTAGTGTGTGCCCGTCTGTTGTGTGACTCTGGTAACTAGAGATCCCT
CAGACCCTTTTAGTCAGTGTGGAAAATCTCTAGCAGTGGCGCCCGAACAGGGACTTGAAAGCGAAAGGGA
AACCAGAGGAGCTCTCTCGACGCAGGACTCGGCTTGCTGAAGCGCGCACGGCAAGAGGCGAGGGGCGGCG
ACTGGTGAGTACGCCAAAAATTTTGACTAGCGGAGGCTAGAAGGAGAGAGATGGGTGCGAGAGCGTCAGT
ATTAAGCGGGGGAGAATTAGATCGCGATGGGAAAAAATTCGGTTAAGGCCAGGGGGAAAGAAAAAATATA
AATTAAAACATATAGTATGGGCAAGCAGGGAGCTAGAACGATTCGCAGTTAATCCTGGCCTGTTAGAAAC
ATCAGAAGGCTGTAGACAAATACTGGGACAGCTACAACCATCCCTTCAGACAGGATCAGAAGAACTTAGA
TCATTATATAATACAGTAGCAACCCTCTATTGTGTGCATCAAAGGATAGAGATAAAAGACACCAAGGAAG
CTTTAGACAAGATAGAGGAAGAGCAAAACAAAAGTAAGACCACCGCACAGCAAGCGGCCGCTGATCTTCA
GACCTGGAGGAGGAGATATGAGGGACAATTGGAGAAGTGAATTATATAAATATAAAGTAGTAAAAATTGA
ACCATTAGGAGTAGCACCCACCAAGGCAAAGAGAAGAGTGGTGCAGAGAGAAAAAAGAGCAGTGGGAATA
GGAGCTTTGTTCCTTGGGTTCTTGGGAGCAGCAGGAAGCACTATGGGCGCAGCGTCAATGACGCTGACGG
TACAGGCCAGACAATTATTGTCTGGTATAGTGCAGCAGCAGAACAATTTGCTGAGGGCTATTGAGGCGCA
ACAGCATCTGTTGCAACTCACAGTCTGGGGCATCAAGCAGCTCCAGGCAAGAATCCTGGCTGTGGAAAGA
TACCTAAAGGATCAACAGCTCCTGGGGATTTGGGGTTGCTCTGGAAAACTCATTTGCACCACTGCTGTGC
CTTGGAATGCTAGTTGGAGTAATAAATCTCTGGAACAGATTTGGAATCACACGACCTGGATGGAGTGGGA
CAGAGAAATTAACAATTACACAAGCTTAATACACTCCTTAATTGAAGAATCGCAAAACCAGCAAGAAAAG
AATGAACAAGAATTATTGGAATTAGATAAATGGGCAAGTTTGTGGAATTGGTTTAACATAACAAATTGGC
TGTGGTATATAAAATTATTCATAATGATAGTAGGAGGCTTGGTAGGTTTAAGAATAGTTTTTGCTGTACT
TTCTATAGTGAATAGAGTTAGGCAGGGATATTCACCATTATCGTTTCAGACCCACCTCCCAACCCCGAGG
GGACCCGACAGGCCCGAAGGAATAGAAGAAGAAGGTGGAGAGAGAGACAGAGACAGATCCATTCGATTAG
TGAACGGATCGGCACTGCGTGCGCCAATTCTGCAGACAAATGGCAGTATTCATCCACAATTTTAAAAGAA
AAGGGGGGATTGGGGGGTACAGTGCAGGGGAAAGAATAGTAGACATAATAGCAACAGACATACAAACTAA
AGAATTACAAAAACAAATTACAAAAATTCAAAATTTTCGGGTTTATTACAGGGACAGCAGAGATCCAGTT
TGGTTATCGAGTTTACCACTCCCTATCAGTGATAGAGAAAAGTGAAAGTCGAGTTTACCACTCCCTATCA
GTGATAGAGAAAAGTGAAAGTCGAGTTTACCACTCCCTATCAGTGATAGAGAAAAGTGAAAGTCGAGTTT
ACCACTCCCTATCAGTGATAGAGAAAAGTGAAAGTCGAGTTTACCACTCCCTATCAGTGATAGAGAAAAG
TGAAAGTCGAGTTTACCACTCCCTATCAGTGATAGAGAAAAGTGAAAGTCGAGTTTACCACTCCCTATCA
GTGATAGAGAAAAGTGAAAGTCGAGCTCGGTACCCGGGTCGAGGTAGGCGTGTACGGTGGGAGGCCTATA
TAAGCAGAGCTCGTTTAGTGAACCGTCAGATCGCCTGGAGACGCCATCCACGCTGTTTTGACCTCCATAG
AAGACACCGGGACCGATCCAGCCTCCGCGGCCCCGAATTGTAATACGACTCACTATAGGGAGACCCAAGC
TGGCTAGGTAAGCTTGATCAACAAGTTTGTACGGTGCCACCATGTACCCATACGATGTTCCAGATTACGC
TTCGCCGAAGAAAAAGCGCAAGGTCGAAGCGTCCGACAAGAAGTACAGCATCGGCCTGGCCATCGGCACC
AACTCTGTGGGCTGGGCCGTGATCACCGACGAGTACAAGGTGCCCAGCAAGAAATTCAAGGTGCTGGGCA
ACACCGACCGGCACAGCATCAAGAAGAACCTGATCGGAGCCCTGCTGTTCGACAGCGGCGAAACAGCCGA
GGCCACCCGGCTGAAGAGAACCGCCAGAAGAAGATACACCAGACGGAAGAACCGGATCTGCTATCTGCAA
GAGATCTTCAGCAACGAGATGGCCAAGGTGGACGACAGCTTCTTCCACAGACTGGAAGAGTCCTTCCTGG
TGGAAGAGGATAAGAAGCACGAGCGGCACCCCATCTTCGGCAACATCGTGGACGAGGTGGCCTACCACGA
GAAGTACCCCACCATCTACCACCTGAGAAAGAAACTGGTGGACAGCACCGACAAGGCCGACCTGCGGCTG
ATCTATCTGGCCCTGGCCCACATGATCAAGTTCCGGGGCCACTTCCTGATCGAGGGCGACCTGAACCCCG
ACAACAGCGACGTGGACAAGCTGTTCATCCAGCTGGTGCAGACCTACAACCAGCTGTTCGAGGAAAACCC
CATCAACGCCAGCGGCGTGGACGCCAAGGCCATCCTGTCTGCCAGACTGAGCAAGAGCAGACGGCTGGAA
AATCTGATCGCCCAGCTGCCCGGCGAGAAGAAGAATGGCCTGTTCGGCAACCTGATTGCCCTGAGCCTGG
GCCTGACCCCCAACTTCAAGAGCAACTTCGACCTGGCCGAGGATGCCAAACTGCAGCTGAGCAAGGACAC
CTACGACGACGACCTGGACAACCTGCTGGCCCAGATCGGCGACCAGTACGCCGACCTGTTTCTGGCCGCC
AAGAACCTGTCCGACGCCATCCTGCTGAGCGACATCCTGAGAGTGAACACCGAGATCACCAAGGCCCCCC
TGAGCGCCTCTATGATCAAGAGATACGACGAGCACCACCAGGACCTGACCCTGCTGAAAGCTCTCGTGCG
GCAGCAGCTGCCTGAGAAGTACAAAGAGATTTTCTTCGACCAGAGCAAGAACGGCTACGCCGGCTACATT
GACGGCGGAGCCAGCCAGGAAGAGTTCTACAAGTTCATCAAGCCCATCCTGGAAAAGATGGACGGCACCG
AGGAACTGCTCGTGAAGCTGAACAGAGAGGACCTGCTGCGGAAGCAGCGGACCTTCGACAACGGCAGCAT
CCCCCACCAGATCCACCTGGGAGAGCTGCACGCCATTCTGCGGCGGCAGGAAGATTTTTACCCATTCCTG
AAGGACAACCGGGAAAAGATCGAGAAGATCCTGACCTTCCGCATCCCCTACTACGTGGGCCCTCTGGCCA
GGGGAAACAGCAGATTCGCCTGGATGACCAGAAAGAGCGAGGAAACCATCACCCCCTGGAACTTCGAGGA
AGTGGTGGACAAGGGCGCTTCCGCCCAGAGCTTCATCGAGCGGATGACCAACTTCGATAAGAACCTGCCC
AACGAGAAGGTGCTGCCCAAGCACAGCCTGCTGTACGAGTACTTCACCGTGTATAACGAGCTGACCAAAG
TGAAATACGTGACCGAGGGAATGAGAAAGCCCGCCTTCCTGAGCGGCGAGCAGAAAAAGGCCATCGTGGA
CCTGCTGTTCAAGACCAACCGGAAAGTGACCGTGAAGCAGCTGAAAGAGGACTACTTCAAGAAAATCGAG
TGCTTCGACTCCGTGGAAATCTCCGGCGTGGAAGATCGGTTCAACGCCTCCCTGGGCACATACCACGATC
TGCTGAAAATTATCAAGGACAAGGACTTCCTGGACAATGAGGAAAACGAGGACATTCTGGAAGATATCGT
GCTGACCCTGACACTGTTTGAGGACAGAGAGATGATCGAGGAACGGCTGAAAACCTATGCCCACCTGTTC
GACGACAAAGTGATGAAGCAGCTGAAGCGGCGGAGATACACCGGCTGGGGCAGGCTGAGCCGGAAGCTGA
TCAACGGCATCCGGGACAAGCAGTCCGGCAAGACAATCCTGGATTTCCTGAAGTCCGACGGCTTCGCCAA
CAGAAACTTCATGCAGCTGATCCACGACGACAGCCTGACCTTTAAAGAGGACATCCAGAAAGCCCAGGTG
TCCGGCCAGGGCGATAGCCTGCACGAGCACATTGCCAATCTGGCCGGCAGCCCCGCCATTAAGAAGGGCA
TCCTGCAGACAGTGAAGGTGGTGGACGAGCTCGTGAAAGTGATGGGCCGGCACAAGCCCGAGAACATCGT
GATCGAAATGGCCAGAGAGAACCAGACCACCCAGAAGGGACAGAAGAACAGCCGCGAGAGAATGAAGCGG
ATCGAAGAGGGCATCAAAGAGCTGGGCAGCCAGATCCTGAAAGAACACCCCGTGGAAAACACCCAGCTGC
AGAACGAGAAGCTGTACCTGTACTACCTGCAGAATGGGCGGGATATGTACGTGGACCAGGAACTGGACAT
CAACCGGCTGTCCGACTACGATGTCGACGCCATCGTGCCTCAGAGCTTTCTGAAGGACGACTCCATCGAC
AACAAGGTGCTGACCAGAAGCGACAAGAACCGGGGCAAGAGCGACAACGTGCCCTCCGAAGAGGTCGTGA
AGAAGATGAAGAACTACTGGCGGCAGCTGCTGAACGCCAAGCTGATTACCCAGAGAAAGTTCGACAATCT
GACCAAGGCCGAGAGAGGCGGCCTGAGCGAACTGGATAAGGCCGGCTTCATCAAGAGACAGCTGGTGGAA
ACCCGGCAGATCACAAAGCACGTGGCACAGATCCTGGACTCCCGGATGAACACTAAGTACGACGAGAATG
ACAAGCTGATCCGGGAAGTGAAAGTGATCACCCTGAAGTCCAAGCTGGTGTCCGATTTCCGGAAGGATTT
CCAGTTTTACAAAGTGCGCGAGATCAACAACTACCACCACGCCCACGACGCCTACCTGAACGCCGTCGTG
GGAACCGCCCTGATCAAAAAGTACCCTAAGCTGGAAAGCGAGTTCGTGTACGGCGACTACAAGGTGTACG
ACGTGCGGAAGATGATCGCCAAGAGCGAGCAGGAAATCGGCAAGGCTACCGCCAAGTACTTCTTCTACAG
CAACATCATGAACTTTTTCAAGACCGAGATTACCCTGGCCAACGGCGAGATCCGGAAGCGGCCTCTGATC
GAGACAAACGGCGAAACCGGGGAGATCGTGTGGGATAAGGGCCGGGATTTTGCCACCGTGCGGAAAGTGC
TGAGCATGCCCCAAGTGAATATCGTGAAAAAGACCGAGGTGCAGACAGGCGGCTTCAGCAAAGAGTCTAT
CCTGCCCAAGAGGAACAGCGATAAGCTGATCGCCAGAAAGAAGGACTGGGACCCTAAGAAGTACGGCGGC
TTCGACAGCCCCACCGTGGCCTATTCTGTGCTGGTGGTGGCCAAAGTGGAAAAGGGCAAGTCCAAGAAAC
TGAAGAGTGTGAAAGAGCTGCTGGGGATCACCATCATGGAAAGAAGCAGCTTCGAGAAGAATCCCATCGA
CTTTCTGGAAGCCAAGGGCTACAAAGAAGTGAAAAAGGACCTGATCATCAAGCTGCCTAAGTACTCCCTG
TTCGAGCTGGAAAACGGCCGGAAGAGAATGCTGGCCTCTGCCGGCGAACTGCAGAAGGGAAACGAACTGG
CCCTGCCCTCCAAATATGTGAACTTCCTGTACCTGGCCAGCCACTATGAGAAGCTGAAGGGCTCCCCCGA
GGATAATGAGCAGAAACAGCTGTTTGTGGAACAGCACAAGCACTACCTGGACGAGATCATCGAGCAGATC
AGCGAGTTCTCCAAGAGAGTGATCCTGGCCGACGCTAATCTGGACAAAGTGCTGTCCGCCTACAACAAGC
ACCGGGATAAGCCCATCAGAGAGCAGGCCGAGAATATCATCCACCTGTTTACCCTGACCAATCTGGGAGC
CCCTGCCGCCTTCAAGTACTTTGACACCACCATCGACCGGAAGAGGTACACCAGCACCAAAGAGGTGCTG
GACGCCACCCTGATCCACCAGAGCATCACCGGCCTGTACGAGACACGGATCGACCTGTCTCAGCTGGGAG
GCGACAGCCCCAAGAAGAAGAGAAAGGTGGAGGCCAGCCTCGAGTGCGAAAGCGGCGGGCCGGCCGACGC
CCTTGACGATTTTGACTTAGACATGCTCCCAGCCGATGCCCTTGACGACTTTGACCTTGATATGCTGCCT
GCTGACGCTCTTGACGATTTTGACCTTGACATGCTCCCCGGGTCACTACCCAGCGCTAGCGTCGAGTGCG
AAAGCGGCGGGCCGGCCGACGCCCTTGACGATTTTGACTTAGACATGCTCCCAGCCGATGCCCTTGACGA
CTTTGACCTTGATATGCTGCCTGCTGACGCTCTTGACGATTTTGACCTTGACATGCTCCCCGGGTCACTA
CCCAGCGCTAGCGTCGAGTGCGAAAGCGGCGGGCCGGCCGACGCCCTTGACGATTTTGACTTAGACATGC
TCCCAGCCGATGCCCTTGACGACTTTGACCTTGATATGCTGCCTGCTGACGCTCTTGACGATTTTGACCT
TGACATGCTCCCCGGGTCACTACCCAGCGCTAGCGTCGAGTGCGAAAGCGGCGGGCCGGCCGACGCCCTT
GACGATTTTGACTTAGACATGCTCCCAGCCGATGCCCTTGACGACTTTGACCTTGATATGCTGCCTGCTG
ACGCTCTTGACGATTTTGACCTTGACATGCTCCCCGGGTCACTACCCAGCGCTAGCGTCGACGGCTCCGG
AGAGGGCAGAGGAAGTCTGCTAACATGCGGTGACGTCGAGGAGAATCCTGGCCCAATCGATATGGTGAGC
AAGGGCGAGGAGCTGTTCACCGGGGTGGTGCCCATCCTGGTCGAGCTGGACGGCGACGTAAACGGCCACA
AGTTCAGCGTGTCCGGCGAGGGCGAGGGCGATGCCACCTACGGCAAGCTGACCCTGAAGTTCATCTGCAC
CACCGGCAAGCTGCCCGTGCCCTGGCCCACCCTCGTGACCACCCTGACCTACGGCGTGCAGTGCTTCAGC
CGCTACCCCGACCACATGAAGCAGCACGACTTCTTCAAGTCCGCCATGCCCGAAGGCTACGTCCAGGAGC
GCACCATCTTCTTCAAGGACGACGGCAACTACAAGACCCGCGCCGAGGTGAAGTTCGAGGGCGACACCCT
GGTGAACCGCATCGAGCTGAAGGGCATCGACTTCAAGGAGGACGGCAACATCCTGGGGCACAAGCTGGAG
TACAACTACAACAGCCACAACGTCTATATCATGGCCGACAAGCAGAAGAACGGCATCAAGGTGAACTTCA
AGATCCGCCACAACATCGAGGACGGCAGCGTGCAGCTCGCCGACCACTACCAGCAGAACACCCCCATCGG
CGACGGCCCCGTGCTGCTGCCCGACAACCACTACCTGAGCACCCAGTCCGCCCTGAGCAAAGACCCCAAC
GAGAAGCGCGATCACATGGTCCTGCTGGAGTTCGTGACCGCCGCCGGGATCACTCTCGGCATGGACGAGC
TGTACAAAGTGGTTGATCTAGAGGGCCCGCGGTTCGAAGGTAAGCCTATCCCTAACCCTCTCCTCGGTCT
CGATTCTACGCGTACCGGTCATCATCACCATCACCATTGAGTTTAAACCCGCTGATCAGCCTCAATTCGA
TATCAAGCTTATCGATAATCAACCTCTGGATTACAAAATTTGTGAAAGATTGACTGGTATTCTTAACTAT
GTTGCTCCTTTTACGCTATGTGGATACGCTGCTTTAATGCCTTTGTATCATGCTATTGCTTCCCGTATGG
CTTTCATTTTCTCCTCCTTGTATAAATCCTGGTTGCTGTCTCTTTATGAGGAGTTGTGGCCCGTTGTCAG
GCAACGTGGCGTGGTGTGCACTGTGTTTGCTGACGCAACCCCCACTGGTTGGGGCATTGCCACCACCTGT
CAGCTCCTTTCCGGGACTTTCGCTTTCCCCCTCCCTATTGCCACGGCGGAACTCATCGCCGCCTGCCTTG
CCCGCTGCTGGACAGGGGCTCGGCTGTTGGGCACTGACAATTCCGTGGTGTTGTCGGGGAAATCATCGTC
CTTTCCTTGGCTGCTCGCCTGTGTTGCCACCTGGATTCTGCGCGGGACGTCCTTCTGCTACGTCCCTTCG
GCCCTCAATCCAGCGGACCTTCCTTCCCGCGGCCTGCTGCCGGCTCTGCGGCCTCTTCCGCGTCTTCGCC
TTCGCCCTCAGACGAGTCGGATCTCCCTTTGGGCCGCCTCCCCGCATCGATACCGTCGACCTCGAGACCT
AGAAAAACATGGAGCAATCACAAGTAGCAATACAGCAGCTACCAATGCTGATTGTGCCTGGCTAGAAGCA
CAAGAGGAGGAGGAGGTGGGTTTTCCAGTCACACCTCAGGTACCTTTAAGACCAATGACTTACAAGGCAG
CTGTAGATCTTAGCCACTTTTTAAAAGAAAAGGGGGGACTGGAAGGGCTAATTCACTCCCAACGAAGACA
AGATATCCTTGATCTGTGGATCTACCACACACAAGGCTACTTCCCTGATTGGCAGAACTACACACCAGGG
CCAGGGATCAGATATCCACTGACCTTTGGATGGTGCTACAAGCTAGTACCAGTTGAGCAAGAGAAGGTAG
AAGAAGCCAATGAAGGAGAGAACACCCGCTTGTTACACCCTGTGAGCCTGCATGGGATGGATGACCCGGA
GAGAGAAGTATTAGAGTGGAGGTTTGACAGCCGCCTAGCATTTCATCACATGGCCCGAGAGCTGCATCCG
GACTGTACTGGGTCTCTCTGGTTAGACCAGATCTGAGCCTGGGAGCTCTCTGGCTAACTAGGGAACCCAC
TGCTTAAGCCTCAATAAAGCTTGCCTTGAGTGCTTCAAGTAGTGTGTGCCCGTCTGTTGTGTGACTCTGG
TAACTAGAGATCCCTCAGACCCTTTTAGTCAGTGTGGAAAATCTCTAGCAGGGCCCGTTTAAACCCGCTG
ATCAGCCTCGACTGTGCCTTCTAGTTGCCAGCCATCTGTTGTTTGCCCCTCCCCCGTGCCTTCCTTGACC
CTGGAAGGTGCCACTCCCACTGTCCTTTCCTAATAAAATGAGGAAATTGCATCGCATTGTCTGAGTAGGT
GTCATTCTATTCTGGGGGGTGGGGTGGGGCAGGACAGCAAGGGGGAGGATTGGGAAGACAATAGCAGGCA
TGCTGGGGATGCGGTGGGCTCTATGGCTTCTGAGGCGGAAAGAACCAGCTGGGGCTCTAGGGGGTATCCC
C
[124 nt withheld, positions 10502-10625]
C
[91 nt withheld, positions 10627-10717]
A
[49 nt withheld, positions 10719-10767]
CCTTTGACGTTGGAGTCCACGTTCTTT
[37 nt withheld, positions 10795-10831]
ACCCTATCTCGGTCTATTCTTTTGATTTATAAGGGATTTTGCCGATTTCGGCCTATTGGTTAAAAAATGA
GCTGATTTAACAAAAATTTAACGCGAATTAATTCTGTGGAATGTGTGTCAGTTAGGGTGTGGAAAGTCCC
CAGGCTCCCCAGCAGGCAGAAGTATGCAAAGCATGCATCTCAATTAGTCAGCAACCAGGTGTGGAAAGTC
CCCAGGCTCCCCAGCAGGCAGAAGTATGCAAAGCATGCATCTCAATTAGTCAGCAACCATAGTCCCGCCC
CTAACTCCGCCCATCCCGCCCCTAACTCCGCCCAGTTCCGCCCATTCTCCGCCCCATGGCTGACTAATTT
TTTTTATTTATGCAGAGGCCGAGGCCGCCTCTGCCTCTGAGCTATTCCAGAAGTAGTGAGGAGGCTTTTT
TGGAGGCCTAGGCTTTTGCAAAAAGCTCCCGGGAGCTTGTATATCCATTTTCGGATCTGATCAGCACGTG
TTGACAATTAATCATCGGCATAGTATATCGGCATAGTATAATACGACAAGGTGAGGAACTAAACCATGGC
CAAGTTGACCAGTGCCGTTCCGGTGCTCACCGCGCGCGACGTCGCCGGAGCGGTCGAGTTCTGGACCGAC
CGGCTCGGGTTCTCCCGGGACTTCGTGGAGGACGACTTCGCCGGTGTGGTCCGGGACGACGTGACCCTGT
TCATCAGCGCGGTCCAGGACCAGGTGGTGCCGGACAACACCCTGGCCTGGGTGTGGGTGCGCGGCCTGGA
CGAGCTGTACGCCGAGTGGTCGGAGGTCGTGTCCACGAACTTCCGGGACGCCTCCGGGCCGGCCATGACC
GAGATCGGCGAGCAGCCGTGGGGGCGGGAGTTCGCCCTGCGCGACCCGGCCGGCAACTGCGTGCACTTCG
TGGCCGAGGAGCAGGACTGACACGTGCTACGAGATTTCGATTCCACCGCCGCCTTCTATGAAAGGTTGGG
CTTCGGAATCGTTTTCCGGGACGCCGGCTGGATGATCCTCCAGCGCGGGGATCTCATGCTGGAGTTCTTC
GCCCACCCCAACTTGTTTATTGCAGCTTATAATGGTTACAAATAAAGCAATAGCATCACAAATTTCACAA
ATAAAGCATTTTTTTCACTGCATTCTAGTTGTGGTTTGTCCAAACTCATCAATGTATCTTATCATGTCTG
TATACCGTCGACCTCTAGCTAGAGCTTGGCGTAATCATGGTCATAGCTGTTTCCTGTGTGAAATTGTTAT
CCGCTCACAATTCCACACAACATACGAGCCGGAAGCATAAAGTGTAAAGCCTGGGGTGCCTAATGAGTGA
GCTAACTCACATTAATTGCGTTGCGCTCACTGCCCGCTTTCCAGTCGGGAAACCTGTCGTGCCAGCTGCA
TTAATGAATCGGCCAACGCGCGGGGAGAGGCGGTTTGCGTATTGGGCGCTCTTCCGCTTCCTCGCTCACT
GACTCGCTGCGCTCGGTCGTTCGGCTGCGGCGAGCGGTATCAGCTCACTCAAAGGCGGTAATACGGTTAT
CCACAGAATCAGGGGATAACGCAGGAAAGAACATGTGAGCAAAAGGCCAGCAAAAGGCCAGGAACCGTAA
AAAGGCCGCGTTGCTGGCGTTTTTCCATAGGCTCCGCCCCCCTGACGAGCATCACAAAAATCGACGCTCA
AGTCAGAGGTGGCGAAACCCGACAGGACTATAAAGATACCAGGCGTTTCCCCCTGGAAGCTCCCTCGTGC
GCTCTCCTGTTCCGACCCTGCCGCTTACCGGATACCTGTCCGCCTTTCTCCCTTCGGGAAGCGTGGCGCT
TTCTCATAGCTCACGCTGTAGGTATCTCAGTTCGGTGTAGGTCGTTCGCTCCAAGCTGGGCTGTGTGCAC
GAACCCCCCGTTCAGCCCGACCGCTGCGCCTTATCCGGTAACTATCGTCTTGAGTCCAACCCGGTAAGAC
ACGACTTATCGCCACTGGCAGCAGCCACTGGTAACAGGATTAGCAGAGCGAGGTATGTAGGCGGTGCTAC
AGAGTTCTTGAAGTGGTGGCCTAACTACGGCTACACTAGAAGAACAGTATTTGGTATCTGCGCTCTGCTG
AAGCCAGTTACCTTCGGAAAAAGAGTTGGTAGCTCTTGATCCGGCAAACAAACCACCGCTGGTAGCGGTG
GTTTTTTTGTTTGCAAGCAGCAGATTACGCGCAGAAAAAAAGGATCTCAAGAAGATCCTTTGATCTTTTC
TACGGGGTCTGACGCTCAGTGGAACGAAAACTCACGTTAAGGGATTTTGGTCATGAGATTATCAAAAAGG
ATCTTCACCTAGATCCTTTTAAATTAAAAATGAAGTTTTAAATCAATCTAAAGTATATATGAGTAAACTT
GGTCTGACAGTTACCAATGCTTAATCAGTGAGGCACCTATCTCAGCGATCTGTCTATTTCGTTCATCCAT
AGTTGCCTGACTCCCCGTCGTGTAGATAACTACGATACGGGAGGGCTTACCATCTGGCCCCAGTGCTGCA
ATGATACCGCGAGACCCACGCTCACCGGCTCCAGATTTATCAGCAATAAACCAGCCAGCCGGAAGGGCCG
AGCGCAGAAGTGGTCCTGCAACTTTATCCGCCTCCATCCAGTCTATTAATTGTTGCCGGGAAGCTAGAGT
AAGTAGTTCGCCAGTTAATAGTTTGCGCAACGTTGTTGCCATTGCTACAGGCATCGTGGTGTCACGCTCG
TCGTTTGGTATGGCTTCATTCAGCTCCGGTTCCCAACGATCAAGGCGAGTTACATGATCCCCCATGTTGT
GCAAAAAAGCGGTTAGCTCCTTCGGTCCTCCGATCGTTGTCAGAAGTAAGTTGGCCGCAGTGTTATCACT
CATGGTTATGGCAGCACTGCATAATTCTCTTACTGTCATGCCATCCGTAAGATGCTTTTCTGTGACTGGT
GAGTACTCAACCAAGTCATTCTGAGAATAGTGTATGCGGCGACCGAGTTGCTCTTGCCCGGCGTCAATAC
GGGATAATACCGCGCCACATAGCAGAACTTTAAAAGTGCTCATCATTGGAAAACGTTCTTCGGGGCGAAA
ACTCTCAAGGATCTTACCGCTGTTGAGATCCAGTTCGATGTAACCCACTCGTGCACCCAACTGATCTTCA
GCATCTTTTACTTTCACCAGCGTTTCTGGGTGAGCAAAAACAGGAAGGCAAAATGCCGCAAAAAAGGGAA
TAAGGGCGACACGGAAATGTTGAATACTCATACTCTTCCTTTTTCAATATTATTGAAGCATTTATCAGGG
TTATTGTCTCATGAGCGGATACATATTTGAATGTATTTAGAAAAATAAACAAATAGGGGTTCCGCGCACA
TTTCCCCGAAAAGTGCCACCTGAC
